Addgene plasmid #153798: pGBW-m4252898
Purpose: Mammalian expression plasmid for SARS-CoV-2 nsp7
Depositing lab: Ginkgo Bioworks & Benjie Chen. Depositing organization: Ginkgo Bioworks.
Backbone
  Vector backbone: pTwist_CMV_Hygro_6 with AarI site removed
  Backbone size w/o insert (bp): 6525
  Vector type: Mammalian Expression
  Selectable markers: Hygromycin
Growth in bacteria
  Bacterial resistance: Ampicillin, 100 μg/mL
  Growth temperature: 37°C
  Growth strain: DH5alpha
  Copy number: High Copy
Gene/Insert
  Gene/Insert name: SARS-CoV-2 nsp7
  Species: Severe acute respiratory syndrome coronavirus 2
  Insert size (bp): 248
  Mutation: wt
  Entrez Gene: ORF1ab (a.k.a. GU280_gp01)
  Promoter: CMV
  Tag / fusion protein: Cleavable TEV;3xFlag (C terminal on backbone)
  Cloning method: Unknown
Resource information
  A portion of this plasmid was derived from a plasmid made by: GinkgoBioworks
Depositor comments: NCBI reference sequence: 43740578
How to cite: pGBW-m4252898 was a gift from Ginkgo Bioworks & Benjie Chen (Addgene plasmid # 153798 ; http://n2t.net/addgene:153798 ; RRID:Addgene_153798)
