[The description below was written by a language model from this plasmid's Addgene catalogue record and pLannotate feature annotations shown in this document.]
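Description:
pGBW-m4252898 is a mammalian expression plasmid for wild-type SARS-CoV-2 nsp7, a small non-structural protein cleaved from the ORF1ab polyprotein. It is built on a pTwist_CMV_Hygro_6 backbone from which an AarI site has been removed. In bacteria it replicates from a high-copy ColE1/pUC-type origin and is selected through the AmpR β-lactamase gene. For selection in mammalian cells it carries a separate cassette in which the human ubiquitin C promoter drives hygromycin B phosphotransferase, ending in a synthetic poly(A) signal.

The roughly 250 bp nsp7 coding sequence is expressed from the CMV immediate early enhancer and promoter, which sit at the end of the numbered sequence so that transcription runs across the origin of the circular map into the insert. The backbone supplies a C-terminal tag consisting of a TEV protease cleavage site followed by 3xFLAG, which supports antibody detection or affinity capture and then removal of the tag. The automated annotation does not label nsp7 or the TEV site and picks up only a FLAG fragment in that region, which is consistent with the catalogue description. An SV40 poly(A) signal lies just downstream, though it is annotated on the opposite strand. The expression unit is bracketed by 5' and 3' β-globin insulator elements, and T7 and rrnG terminators plus a synthetic poly(A) signal upstream of the CMV enhancer help isolate it from neighbouring transcription.

The record gives the purpose simply as nsp7 expression in mammalian cells. The tag design and hygromycin marker would suit transient or stable expression for detection and purification studies, but no specific application is stated.
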