Features (pLannotate 1.2.2; 19 found; start..end, strand, type, name):
    323..345     +  CDS            FLAG (fragment): FLAG® epitope tag, followed by an enterokinase cleavage site
    415..536     -  polyA_signal   SV40 poly(A) signal: SV40 polyadenylation signal
    559..628     -  CDS            large T antigen (fragment): large T antigen from SV40 (simian virus 40)
    651..697     +  terminator     T7 terminator: transcription terminator for bacteriophage T7 RNA polymerase
    727..863     +  terminator     rrnG terminator: transcription terminator from the E. coli ribosomal RNA rrnG operon (Albrechtsen et al., 1991)
    908..979     +  misc_feature   3' β-globin insulator: insulator downstream of the human β-globin locus (Farrell et al., 2002)
   1205..1793    -  rep_origin     ori: high-copy-number ColE1/pMB1/pBR322/pUC origin of replication
   1965..2029    -  CDS            bla(M) (fragment): β-lactamase lacking the signal sequence; bla(M); allows cytosolic expression of β-lactamase
   2293..3502    +  promoter       UbC promoter: human ubiquitin C promoter
   3512..4533    +  CDS            HygR (fragment): hygromycin B phosphotransferase confers resistance to hygromycin
   4561..4609    +  polyA_signal   poly(A) signal: synthetic polyadenylation signal
   4875..5735    +  CDS            AmpR: β-lactamase; bla; confers resistance to ampicillin, carbenicillin, and related antibiotics
   5748..5884    +  terminator     rrnG terminator: transcription terminator from the E. coli ribosomal RNA rrnG operon (Albrechtsen et al., 1991)
   6036..6107    +  misc_feature   5' β-globin insulator: insulator upstream of the human β-globin locus (Farrell et al., 2002)
   6112..6158    -  terminator     T7 terminator: transcription terminator for bacteriophage T7 RNA polymerase
   6176..6224    -  polyA_signal   poly(A) signal: synthetic polyadenylation signal
   6305..6608    +  enhancer       CMV enhancer: human cytomegalovirus immediate early enhancer
   6681..6698    -  promoter       CMV promoter (fragment): human cytomegalovirus (CMV) immediate early promoter
   6761..6812    +  promoter       CMVd2 promoter: truncated human cytomegalovirus (CMV) immediate early promoter that yields moderately reduced expression relative to the full-length promoter
>Addgene plasmid #153798 | pGBW-m4252898 | addgene full sequence | sequence record 307303 | Ginkgo NGS Result
CACCATGAGCAAAATGTCTGACGTCAAGTGTACATCCGTAGTTCTGTTATCAGTGCTTCAACAGCTGCGG
GTGGAGAGTTCGTCAAAGCTCTGGGCCCAGTGCGTGCAGCTGCACAATGATATATTGCTCGCGAAAGATA
CTACGGAAGCTTTCGAGAAGATGGTCAGCTTGCTATCTGTTCTACTGAGCATGCAAGGAGCAGTAGACAT
CAACAAACTTTGCGAAGAGATGTTAGACAACCGAGCCACCCTGCAAGAAAACCTTTACTTTCAGTCGATG
GATTATAAGGACCACGATGGAGACTACAAAGATCATGACATTGATTACAAGGACGACGATGACAAATAAG
GATCCGCAGGCCTCTGCTAGCTTGACTGACTGAGATACAGCGTACCTTCAGCTCACAGACATGATAAGAT
ACATTGATGAGTTTGGACAAACCACAACTAGAATGCAGTGAAAAAAATGCTTTATTTGTGAAATTTGTGA
TGCTATTGCTTTATTTGTAACCATTATAAGCTGCAATAAACAAGTTAACAACAACAATTGCATTCATTTT
ATGTTTCAGGTTCAGGGGGAGGTGTGGGAGGTTTTTTAAAGCAAGTAAAACCTCTACAAATGTGGTATTG
GCCCATCTCTATCGGTATCGTAGCATAACCCCTTGGGGCCTCTAAACGGGTCTTGAGGGGTTTTTTGTGC
CCCTCGGGCCGGATTGCTATCTACCGGCATTGGCGCAGAAAAAAATGCCTGATGCGACGCTGCGCGTCTT
ATACTCCCACATATGCCAGATTCAGCAACGGATACGGCTTCCCCAACTTGCCCACTTCCATACGTGTCCT
CCTTACCAGAAATTTATCCTTAAGGTCGTCAGCTATCCTGCAGGCGATCTCTCGATTTCGATCAAGACAT
TCCTTTAATGGTCTTTTCTGGACACCACTAGGGGTCAGAAGTAGTTCATCAAACTTTCTTCCCTCCCTAA
TCTCATTGGTTACCTTGGGCTATCGAAACTTAATTAACCAGTCAAGTCAGCTACTTGGCGAGATCGACTT
GTCTGGGTTTCGACTACGCTCAGAATTGCGTCAGTCAAGTTCGATCTGGTCCTTGCTATTGCACCCGTTC
TCCGATTACGAGTTTCATTTAAATCATGTGAGCAAAAGGCCAGCAAAAGGCCAGGAACCGTAAAAAGGCC
GCGTTGCTGGCGTTTTTCCATAGGCTCCGCCCCCCTGACGAGCATCACAAAAATCGACGCTCAAGTCAGA
GGTGGCGAAACCCGACAGGACTATAAAGATACCAGGCGTTTCCCCCTGGAAGCTCCCTCGTGCGCTCTCC
TGTTCCGACCCTGCCGCTTACCGGATACCTGTCCGCCTTTCTCCCTTCGGGAAGCGTGGCGCTTTCTCAT
AGCTCACGCTGTAGGTATCTCAGTTCGGTGTAGGTCGTTCGCTCCAAGCTGGGCTGTGTGCACGAACCCC
CCGTTCAGCCCGACCGCTGCGCCTTATCCGGTAACTATCGTCTTGAGTCCAACCCGGTAAGACACGACTT
ATCGCCACTGGCAGCAGCCACTGGTAACAGGATTAGCAGAGCGAGGTATGTAGGCGGTGCTACAGAGTTC
TTGAAGTGGTGGCCTAACTACGGCTACACTAGAAGAACAGTATTTGGTATCTGCGCTCTGCTGAAGCCAG
TTACCTTCGGAAAAAGAGTTGGTAGCTCTTGATCCGGCAAACAAACCACCGCTGGTAGCGGTGGTTTTTT
TGTTTGCAAGCAGCAGATTACGCGCAGAAAAAAAGGATCTCAAGAAGATCCTTTGATCTTTTCTACGGGG
TCTGACGCTCAGTGGAACGAAAACTCACGTTAAGGGATTTTGGTCATGAGATTATCAAAAAGGATCTTCA
CCTAGATCCTTTTAAATTAAAAATGAAGTTTTAAATCAATCTAAAGTATATATGAGTAAACTTGGTCTGA
CAGTTACCAATGCTTAATCAGTGAGGCACCTATCTCAGCGATCTGTCTATTTCGTTCATCCATAGTTGCA
TTTAAATTTCCGAACTCTCCAAGGCCCTCGTCGGAAAATCTTCAAACCTTTCGTCCGATCCATCTTGCAG
GCTACCTCTCGAACGAACTATCGCAAGTCTCTTGGCCGGCCTTGCGCCTTGGCTATTGCTTGGCAGCGCC
TATCGCCAGGTATTACTCCAATCCCGAATATCCGAGATCGGGATCACCCGAGAGAAGTTCAACCTACATC
CTCAATCCCGATCTATCCGAGATCCGAGGAATATCGAAATCGGGGCGCGCCTGGCCTCCGCGCCGGGTTT
TGGCGCCTCCCGCGGGCGCCCCCCTCGTCACGGCGAGCGCTGCCACGTCAGACGAAGGGCGCAGGAGCGT
CCTGATCCTTCCGCCCGGACGCTCAGGACAGCGGCCCGCTGCTCATAAGACTCGGCCTTAGAACCCCAGT
ATCAGCAGAAGGACATTTTAGGACGGGACTTGGGTGACTCTAGGGCACTGGTTTTCTTTCCAGAGAGCGG
AACAGGCGAGGAAAAGTAGTCCCTTCTCGGCGATTCTGCGGAGGGATCTCCGTGGGGCGGTGAACGCCGA
TGATTATATAAGGACGCGCCGGGTGTGGCACAGCTAGTTCCGTCGCAGCCGGGATTTGGGTCGCGGTTCT
TGTTTGTGGATCGCTGTGATCGTCACTTGGTGAGTAGCGGGCTGCTGGGCTGGCCGGGGCTTTCGTGGCC
GCCGGGCCGCTCGGTGGGACGGAAGCGTGTGGAGAGACCGCCAAGGGCTGTAGTCTGGGTCCGCGAGCAA
GGTTGCCCTGAACTGGGGGTTGGGGGGAGCGCAGCAAAATGGCGGCTGTTCCCGAGTCTTGAATGGAAGA
CGCTTGTGAGGCGGGCTGTGAGGTCGTTGAAACAAGGTGGGGGGCATGGTGGGCGGCAAGAACCCAAGGT
CTTGAGCCCTTCGCTAATGCGGGAAAGCTCTTATTCGGGTGAGATGGGCTGGGCACCATCTGGGGACCCT
GACGTGAAGTTTGTCACTGACTGGAGAACTCGGTTTGTCGTCTGTTGCGGGGGCGGCAGTTATGGCGGTG
CCGTTGGGCAGTGCACCCGTACCTTTGGGAGCGCGCGCCCTCGTCGTGTCGTGACGTCACCCGTTCTGTT
GGCTTATAATGCAGGGTGGGGCCACCAGCCGGTAGGTGTGCGGTAGGCTTTTCTCCGTCGCAGGACGCAG
GGTTCGGGCCTAGGGTAGGCTCTCCTGAATCGACAGGCGCCGGACCTCTGGTGAGGGGAGGGATAAGTGA
GGCGTCAGTTTCTTTGGTCGGTTTTATGTACCTATCTTCTTAAGTAGCTGAAGCTCCGGTTTTGAACTAT
GCGCTCGGGGTTGGCGAGTGTGTTTTGTGAAGTTTTTTAGGCACCTTTTGAAATGTAATCATTTGGGTCA
ATATGTAATTTTCAGTGTTAGACTTGTAAATTGTCCGCTAAATTCTGGCCGTTTTTGGCTTTTTTGTTAG
ACAACATGGGTAAAAAGCCTGAACTCACCGCGACGTCTGTCGAGAAGTTTCTGATCGAAAAGTTCGACAG
CGTCTCCGACCTGATGCAGCTCTCGGAGGGCGAAGAATCTCGTGCTTTCAGCTTCGATGTAGGAGGGCGT
GGATATGTCCTGCGGGTAAATAGCTGCGCCGATGGTTTCTACAAAGATCGTTATGTTTATCGGCACTTTG
CATCCGCCGCGCTCCCGATTCCGGAAGTGCTTGACATTGGGGAGTTCAGCGAGAGCCTGACCTATTGCAT
CTCCCGCCGTGCACAGGGTGTCACGTTGCAAGACCTGCCTGAAACCGAACTGCCCGCTGTTCTGCAGCCG
GTCGCGGAGGCAATGGATGCCATCGCTGCCGCCGATCTTAGCCAGACGAGCGGGTTCGGCCCATTCGGAC
CGCAAGGAATCGGTCAATACACTACATGGCGTGATTTCATATGCGCGATTGCTGATCCCCATGTGTATCA
CTGGCAAACTGTGATGGACGACACCGTCAGTGCGTCCGTCGCGCAGGCTCTCGATGAGCTGATGCTTTGG
GCCGAGGACTGCCCCGAAGTCCGGCACCTCGTGCACGCGGATTTCGGCTCCAACAATGTCCTGACGGACA
ATGGCCGCATAACAGCGGTCATTGACTGGAGCGAGGCGATGTTCGGGGATTCCCAATACGAGGTCGCCAA
CATCTTCTTCTGGAGGCCGTGGTTGGCTTGTATGGAGCAGCAGACGCGCTACTTCGAGCGGAGGCATCCG
GAGCTTGCAGGATCGCCCCGGCTCCGGGCGTATATGCTCCGCATTGGTCTTGACCAACTCTATCAGAGCT
TGGTTGACGGCAATTTCGATGATGCAGCTTGGGCGCAGGGTCGATGCGACGCAATCGTCCGATCCGGAGC
CGGGACTGTCGGGCGTACACAAATCGCCCGCAGAAGCGCCGCCGTCTGGACCGATGGCTGTGTAGAAGTA
CTCGCCGATAGTGGAAACCGACGCCCCAGCACTCGTCCGAGGGCAAAGGAATAAGCTAGTATGTAAGCCT
AGTCTTAGATAATAAAATCGCTATCCATCGAAGATGGATGTGTGTTGGTTTTTTGTGTGTGTAACGCTAG
GCGCGCCTGGTGTACCGAGAACGATCCTCTCAGTGCGAGTCTCGACGATCCATATCGTTGCTTGGCAGTC
AGCCAGTCGGAATCCAGCTTGGGACCCAGGAAGTCCAATCGTCAGATATTGTACTCAAGCCTGGTCACGG
CAGCGTACCGATCTGTTTAAACCTAGATATTGATAGTCTGATCGGTCAACGTATAATCGAGTCCTAGCTT
TTGCAAACATCTATCAAGAGACAGGATCAGCAGGAGGCTTTCGCATGAGTATTCAACATTTCCGTGTCGC
CCTTATTCCCTTTTTTGCGGCATTTTGCCTTCCTGTTTTTGCTCACCCAGAAACGCTGGTGAAAGTAAAA
GATGCTGAAGATCAGTTGGGTGCGCGAGTGGGTTACATCGAACTGGATCTCAACAGCGGTAAGATCCTTG
AGAGTTTTCGCCCCGAAGAACGCTTTCCAATGATGAGCACTTTTAAAGTTCTGCTATGTGGCGCGGTATT
ATCCCGTATTGACGCCGGGCAAGAGCAACTCGGTCGCCGCATACACTATTCTCAGAATGACTTGGTTGAG
TATTCACCAGTCACAGAAAAGCATCTTACGGATGGCATGACAGTAAGAGAATTATGCAGTGCTGCCATAA
CCATGAGTGATAACACTGCGGCCAACTTACTTCTGACAACGATTGGAGGACCGAAGGAGCTAACCGCTTT
TTTGCACAACATGGGGGATCATGTAACTCGCCTTGATCGTTGGGAACCGGAGCTGAATGAAGCCATACCA
AACGACGAGCGTGACACCACGATGCCTGTAGCAATGGCAACAACCTTGCGTAAACTATTAACTGGCGAAC
TACTTACTCTAGCTTCCCGGCAACAGTTGATAGACTGGATGGAGGCGGATAAAGTTGCAGGACCACTTCT
GCGCTCGGCCCTTCCGGCTGGCTGGTTTATTGCTGATAAATCTGGAGCCGGTGAGCGTGGGTCTCGCGGT
ATCATTGCAGCACTGGGGCCAGATGGTAAGCCCTCCCGTATCGTAGTTATCTACACGACGGGGAGTCAGG
CAACTATGGATGAACGAAATAGACAGATCGCTGAGATAGGTGCCTCACTGATTAAGCATTGGTAACCGAT
TCTAGGTGCATTGGCGCAGAAAAAAATGCCTGATGCGACGCTGCGCGTCTTATACTCCCACATATGCCAG
ATTCAGCAACGGATACGGCTTCCCCAACTTGCCCACTTCCATACGTGTCCTCCTTACCAGAAATTTATCC
TTAAGATCCCGAATCGTTTAAACTCGACTCTGGCTCTATCGAATCTCCGTCGTTTCGAGCTTACGCGAAC
AGCCGTGGCGCTCATTTGCTCGTCGGGCATCGAATCTCGTCAGCTATCGTCAGCTTACCTTTTTGGCAGC
GATCGCGGCTCCCGACATCTTGGACCATTAGCTCCACAGGTATCTTCTTCCCTCTAGTGGTCATAACAGC
AGCTTCAGCTACCTCTCAATTCAAAAAACCCCTCAAGACCCGTTTAGAGGCCCCAAGGGGTTATGCTATC
AATCGTTGCGTTACACACACAAAAAACCAACACACATCCATCTTCGATGGATAGCGATTTTATTATCTAA
CTGCTGATCGAGTGTAGCCAGATCTAGTAATCAATTACGGGGTCATTAGTTCATAGCCCATATATGGAGT
TCCGCGTTACATAACTTACGGTAAATGGCCCGCCTGGCTGACCGCCCAACGACCCCCGCCCATTGACGTC
AATAATGACGTATGTTCCCATAGTAACGCCAATAGGGACTTTCCATTGACGTCAATGGGTGGAGTATTTA
CGGTAAACTGCCCACTTGGCAGTACATCAAGTGTATCATATGCCAAGTACGCCCCCTATTGACGTCAATG
ACGGTAAATGGCCCGCCTGGCATTATGCCCAGTACATGACCTTATGGGACTTTCCTACTTGGCAGTACAT
CTACGTATTAGTCATCGCTATTACCATGCTGATGCGGTTTTGGCAGTACATCAATGGGCGTGGATAGCGG
TTTGACTCACGGGGATTTCCAAGTCTCCACCCCATTGACGTCAATGGGAGTTTGTTTTGGCACCAAAATC
AACGGGACTTTCCAAAATGTCGTAACAACTCCGCCCCATTGACGCAAATGGGCGGTAGGCGTGTACGGTG
GGAGGTCTATATAAGCAGAGCTGGTTTAGTGAACCGTCAGATCAGATCTTTGTCGATCCTACCATCCACT
CGACACACCCGCCAGCGGCCGC
